LOCUS       Exported 8323 bp ds-DNA circular SYN 13-MAY-2021
DEFINITION  3rd generation lentiviral gRNA plasmid targeting human GK.
ACCESSION   .
VERSION     .
KEYWORDS    GK gRNA (BRDN0001146383)
SOURCE      synthetic DNA construct
  ORGANISM  synthetic DNA construct
REFERENCE   1 (bases 1 to 8323)
  AUTHORS   Doench JG, Fusi N, Sullender M, Hegde M, Vaimberg EW, Donovan KF,
            Smith I, Tothova Z, Wilen C, Orchard R, Virgin HW, Listgarten J,
            Root DE
  TITLE     Optimized sgRNA design to maximize activity and minimize off-target
            effects of CRISPR-Cas9.
  JOURNAL   Nat Biotechnol. 2016 Jan 18. doi: 10.1038/nbt.3437.
  PUBMED    26780180
REFERENCE   2 (bases 1 to 8323)
  AUTHORS   .
  TITLE     Direct Submission
  JOURNAL   Exported May 13, 2021 from SnapGene Server 1.1.58
            http://www.snapgene.com
FEATURES             Location/Qualifiers
     source          1..8323
                     /organism="synthetic DNA construct"
                     /mol_type="other DNA"
     promoter        87..1265
                     /label=EF-1-alpha promoter
                     /note="strong constitutive promoter for human elongation
                     factor EF-1-alpha"
     intron          318..1256
                     /label=EF-1-alpha intron A
                     /note="intron upstream of the start codon of human
                     EF-1-alpha"
     primer_bind     1213..1233
                     /label=EF1a-F
                     /note="Human elongation factor-1a promoter, forward primer"
     CDS             1278..1877
                     /codon_start=1
                     /gene="pac from Streptomyces alboniger"
                     /product="puromycin N-acetyltransferase"
                     /label=PuroR
                     /note="confers resistance to puromycin"
                     /translation="MTEYKPTVRLATRDDVPRAVRTLAAAFADYPATRHTVDPDRHIER
                     VTELQELFLTRVGLDIGKVWVADDGAAVAVWTTPESVEAGAVFAEIGPRMAELSGSRLA
                     AQQQMEGLLAPHRPKEPAWFLATVGVSPDHQGKGLGSAVVLPGVEAAERAGVPAFLETS
                     APRNLPFYERLGFTVTADVEVPEGPRTWCMTRKPGA"
     primer_bind     complement(1278..1297)
                     /label=Puro-R
                     /note="Puromycin resistance gene, reverse primer. Also
                     called puro-variant-R"
     primer_bind     1774..1794
                     /label=Puro-F
                     /note="Puromycin resistance gene, forward primer"
     misc_feature    1893..2481
                     /label=WPRE
                     /note="woodchuck hepatitis virus posttranscriptional
                     regulatory element"
     primer_bind     complement(1946..1966)
                     /label=WPRE-R
                     /note="WPRE, reverse primer"
     CDS             complement(2364..2375)
                     /codon_start=1
                     /product="Factor Xa recognition and cleavage site"
                     /label=Factor Xa site
                     /translation="IEGR"
     LTR             2553..2786
                     /label=3' LTR (Delta-U3)
                     /note="self-inactivating 3' long terminal repeat (LTR) from
                     HIV-1"
     polyA_signal    2864..2985
                     /label=SV40 poly(A) signal
                     /note="SV40 polyadenylation signal"
     primer_bind     complement(2901..2920)
                     /label=SV40pA-R
                     /note="SV40 polyA, reverse primer"
     primer_bind     2955..2974
                     /label=EBV-rev
                     /note="SV40 polyA terminator, reverse primer"
     rep_origin      3025..3160
                     /label=SV40 ori
                     /note="SV40 origin of replication"
     primer_bind     3087..3106
                     /label=SV40pro-F
                     /note="SV40 promoter/origin, forward primer"
     primer_bind     complement(3180..3199)
                     /label=T7
                     /note="T7 promoter, forward primer"
     promoter        complement(3181..3199)
                     /label=T7 promoter
                     /note="promoter for bacteriophage T7 RNA polymerase"
     primer_bind     complement(3209..3226)
                     /label=M13 Forward
                     /note="In lacZ gene. Also called M13-F20 or M13 (-21)
                     Forward"
     primer_bind     complement(3209..3225)
                     /label=M13 fwd
                     /note="common sequencing primer, one of multiple similar
                     variants"
     primer_bind     complement(3218..3240)
                     /label=M13/pUC Forward
                     /note="In lacZ gene"
     rep_origin      3367..3822
                     /direction=RIGHT
                     /label=f1 ori
                     /note="f1 bacteriophage origin of replication; arrow
                     indicates direction of (+) strand synthesis"
     primer_bind     complement(3454..3473)
                     /label=F1ori-R
                     /note="F1 origin, reverse primer"
     primer_bind     3664..3685
                     /label=F1ori-F
                     /note="F1 origin, forward primer"
     promoter        3848..3952
                     /gene="bla"
                     /label=AmpR promoter
     CDS             3953..4813
                     /codon_start=1
                     /gene="bla"
                     /product="beta-lactamase"
                     /label=AmpR
                     /note="confers resistance to ampicillin, carbenicillin, and
                     related antibiotics"
                     /translation="MSIQHFRVALIPFFAAFCLPVFAHPETLVKVKDAEDQLGARVGYI
                     ELDLNSGKILESFRPEERFPMMSTFKVLLCGAVLSRIDAGQEQLGRRIHYSQNDLVEYS
                     PVTEKHLTDGMTVRELCSAAITMSDNTAANLLLTTIGGPKELTAFLHNMGDHVTRLDRW
                     EPELNEAIPNDERDTTMPVAMATTLRKLLTGELLTLASRQQLIDWMEADKVAGPLLRSA
                     LPAGWFIADKSGAGERGSRGIIAALGPDGKPSRIVVIYTTGSQATMDERNRQIAEIGAS
                     LIKHW"
     primer_bind     complement(4171..4190)
                     /label=Amp-R
                     /note="Ampicillin resistance gene, reverse primer"
     rep_origin      4984..5572
                     /direction=RIGHT
                     /label=ori
                     /note="high-copy-number ColE1/pMB1/pBR322/pUC origin of
                     replication"
     primer_bind     5473..5492
                     /label=pBR322ori-F
                     /note="pBR322 origin, forward primer"
     primer_bind     5726..5743
                     /label=L4440
                     /note="L4440 vector, forward primer"
     protein_bind    5860..5881
                     /label=CAP binding site
                     /bound_moiety="E. coli catabolite activator protein"
                     /note="CAP binding activates transcription in the presence
                     of cAMP."
     promoter        5896..5926
                     /label=lac promoter
                     /note="promoter for the E. coli lac operon"
     protein_bind    5934..5950
                     /label=lac operator
                     /bound_moiety="lac repressor encoded by lacI"
                     /note="The lac repressor binds to the lac operator to
                     inhibit transcription in E. coli. This inhibition can be
                     relieved by adding lactose or
                     isopropyl-beta-D-thiogalactopyranoside (IPTG)."
     primer_bind     5939..5961
                     /label=M13/pUC Reverse
                     /note="In lacZ gene"
     primer_bind     5958..5974
                     /label=M13 rev
                     /note="common sequencing primer, one of multiple similar
                     variants"
     primer_bind     5958..5974
                     /label=M13 Reverse
                     /note="In lacZ gene. Also called M13-rev"
     primer_bind     5993..6013
                     /label=T3
                     /note="T3 promoter, forward primer"
     promoter        5995..6013
                     /label=T3 promoter
                     /note="promoter for bacteriophage T3 RNA polymerase"
     promoter        6041..6267
                     /label=RSV promoter
                     /note="Rous sarcoma virus enhancer/promoter"
     LTR             6268..6448
                     /label=5' LTR (truncated)
                     /note="truncated 5' long terminal repeat (LTR) from HIV-1"
     misc_feature    6495..6620
                     /label=HIV-1 Psi
                     /note="packaging signal of human immunodeficiency virus
                     type 1"
     misc_feature    7113..7346
                     /label=RRE
                     /note="The Rev response element (RRE) of HIV-1 allows for
                     Rev-dependent mRNA export from the nucleus to the
                     cytoplasm."
     CDS             7531..7575
                     /codon_start=1
                     /product="antigenic peptide corresponding to amino acids
                     655 to 669 of the HIV envelope protein gp41 (Lutje Hulsik
                     et al., 2013)"
                     /label=gp41 peptide
                     /note="recognized by the 2H10 single-chain llama nanobody"
                     /translation="KNEQELLELDKWASL"
     promoter        7753..7993
                     /label=U6 promoter
                     /note="RNA polymerase III promoter for human U6 snRNA"
     primer_bind     7753..7773
                     /label=hU6-F
                     /note="Human U6 promoter, forward primer"
     primer_bind     7924..7943
                     /label=LKO.1 5'
                     /note="Human U6 promoter, forward primer"
     misc_RNA        8023..8098
                     /label=gRNA scaffold
                     /note="guide RNA scaffold for the Streptococcus pyogenes
                     CRISPR/Cas9 system"
     misc_feature    8154..8271
                     /label=cPPT/CTS
                     /note="central polypurine tract and central termination
                     sequence of HIV-1"
ORIGIN
        1 cccgggtgca aagatggata aagttttaaa cagagaggaa tctttgcagc taatggacct
       61 tctaggtctt gaaaggagtg ggaattggct ccggtgcccg tcagtgggca gagcgcacat
      121 cgcccacagt ccccgagaag ttggggggag gggtcggcaa ttgatccggt gcctagagaa
      181 ggtggcgcgg ggtaaactgg gaaagtgatg tcgtgtactg gctccgcctt tttcccgagg
      241 gtgggggaga accgtatata agtgcagtag tcgccgtgaa cgttcttttt cgcaacgggt
      301 ttgccgccag aacacaggta agtgccgtgt gtggttcccg cgggcctggc ctctttacgg
      361 gttatggccc ttgcgtgcct tgaattactt ccacctggct gcagtacgtg attcttgatc
      421 ccgagcttcg ggttggaagt gggtgggaga gttcgaggcc ttgcgcttaa ggagcccctt
      481 cgcctcgtgc ttgagttgag gcctggcctg ggcgctgggg ccgccgcgtg cgaatctggt
      541 ggcaccttcg cgcctgtctc gctgctttcg ataagtctct agccatttaa aatttttgat
      601 gacctgctgc gacgcttttt ttctggcaag atagtcttgt aaatgcgggc caagatctgc
      661 acactggtat ttcggttttt ggggccgcgg gcggcgacgg ggcccgtgcg tcccagcgca
      721 catgttcggc gaggcggggc ctgcgagcgc ggccaccgag aatcggacgg gggtagtctc
      781 aagctggccg gcctgctctg gtgcctggcc tcgcgccgcc gtgtatcgcc ccgccctggg
      841 cggcaaggct ggcccggtcg gcaccagttg cgtgagcgga aagatggccg cttcccggcc
      901 ctgctgcagg gagctcaaaa tggaggacgc ggcgctcggg agagcgggcg ggtgagtcac
      961 ccacacaaag gaaaagggcc tttccgtcct cagccgtcgc ttcatgtgac tccacggagt
     1021 accgggcgcc gtccaggcac ctcgattagt tctcgagctt ttggagtacg tcgtctttag
     1081 gttgggggga ggggttttat gcgatggagt ttccccacac tgagtgggtg gagactgaag
     1141 ttaggccagc ttggcacttg atgtaattct ccttggaatt tgcccttttt gagtttggat
     1201 cttggttcat tctcaagcct cagacagtgg ttcaaagttt ttttcttcca tttcaggtgt
     1261 cgtgacgtac ggccaccatg accgagtaca agcccacggt gcgcctcgcc acccgcgacg
     1321 acgtccccag ggccgtacgc accctcgccg ccgcgttcgc cgactacccc gccacgcgcc
     1381 acaccgtcga tccggaccgc cacatcgagc gggtcaccga gctgcaagaa ctcttcctca
     1441 cgcgcgtcgg gctcgacatc ggcaaggtgt gggtcgcgga cgacggcgcc gccgtggcgg
     1501 tctggaccac gccggagagc gtcgaagcgg gggcggtgtt cgccgagatc ggcccgcgca
     1561 tggccgagtt gagcggttcc cggctggccg cgcagcaaca gatggaaggc ctcctggcgc
     1621 cgcaccggcc caaggagccc gcgtggttcc tggccaccgt cggagtctcg cccgaccacc
     1681 agggcaaggg tctgggcagc gccgtcgtgc tccccggagt ggaggcggcc gagcgcgccg
     1741 gggtgcccgc cttcctggag acctccgcgc cccgcaacct ccccttctac gagcggctcg
     1801 gcttcaccgt caccgccgac gtcgaggtgc ccgaaggacc gcgcacctgg tgcatgaccc
     1861 gcaagcccgg tgcctgaacg cgttaagtcg acaatcaacc tctggattac aaaatttgtg
     1921 aaagattgac tggtattctt aactatgttg ctccttttac gctatgtgga tacgctgctt
     1981 taatgccttt gtatcatgct attgcttccc gtatggcttt cattttctcc tccttgtata
     2041 aatcctggtt gctgtctctt tatgaggagt tgtggcccgt tgtcaggcaa cgtggcgtgg
     2101 tgtgcactgt gtttgctgac gcaaccccca ctggttgggg cattgccacc acctgtcagc
     2161 tcctttccgg gactttcgct ttccccctcc ctattgccac ggcggaactc atcgccgcct
     2221 gccttgcccg ctgctggaca ggggctcggc tgttgggcac tgacaattcc gtggtgttgt
     2281 cggggaaatc atcgtccttt ccttggctgc tcgcctgtgt tgccacctgg attctgcgcg
     2341 ggacgtcctt ctgctacgtc ccttcggccc tcaatccagc ggaccttcct tcccgcggcc
     2401 tgctgccggc tctgcggcct cttccgcgtc ttcgccttcg ccctcagacg agtcggatct
     2461 ccctttgggc cgcctccccg cgtcgacttt aagaccaatg acttacaagg cagctgtaga
     2521 tcttagccac tttttaaaag aaaagggggg actggaaggg ctaattcact cccaacgaag
     2581 acaagatctg ctttttgctt gtactgggtc tctctggtta gaccagatct gagcctggga
     2641 gctctctggc taactaggga acccactgct taagcctcaa taaagcttgc cttgagtgct
     2701 tcaagtagtg tgtgcccgtc tgttgtgtga ctctggtaac tagagatccc tcagaccctt
     2761 ttagtcagtg tggaaaatct ctagcagtac gtatagtagt tcatgtcatc ttattattca
     2821 gtatttataa cttgcaaaga aatgaatatc agagagtgag aggaacttgt ttattgcagc
     2881 ttataatggt tacaaataaa gcaatagcat cacaaatttc acaaataaag catttttttc
     2941 actgcattct agttgtggtt tgtccaaact catcaatgta tcttatcatg tctggctcta
     3001 gctatcccgc ccctaactcc gcccatcccg cccctaactc cgcccagttc cgcccattct
     3061 ccgccccatg gctgactaat tttttttatt tatgcagagg ccgaggccgc ctcggcctct
     3121 gagctattcc agaagtagtg aggaggcttt tttggaggcc tagggacgta cccaattcgc
     3181 cctatagtga gtcgtattac gcgcgctcac tggccgtcgt tttacaacgt cgtgactggg
     3241 aaaaccctgg cgttacccaa cttaatcgcc ttgcagcaca tccccctttc gccagctggc
     3301 gtaatagcga agaggcccgc accgatcgcc cttcccaaca gttgcgcagc ctgaatggcg
     3361 aatgggnnnn nnnnnnnnnn nnnnnnnnnn nnnnnnnnnn nnnnnnnnnn nnnnnnnnnn
     3421 nnnnnnnnnn nnnnnnnnnn nnnnnnnnnn nnnnnnnnnn nnnnnnnnnn nnnnnnnnnn
     3481 nnnnnnnnnn cnnnnnnnnn nnnnnnnnnn nnnnnnnnnn nnnnnnnnnn nnnnnnnnnn
     3541 nnnnnnnnnn nnnnnnnnnn nnnnnnnnnn nnnnnnnnnn nnannnnnnn nnnnnnnnnn
     3601 nnnnnnnnnn nnnnnnnnnn nnnnnnnnnn nncctttgac gttggagtcc acgttcttta
     3661 atagtggact cttgttccaa actggaacaa cactcaaccc tatctcggtc tattcttttg
     3721 atttataagg gattttgccg atttcggcct attggttaaa aaatgagctg atttaacaaa
     3781 aatttaacgc gaattttaac aaaatattaa cgcttacaat ttaggtggca cttttcgggg
     3841 aaatgtgcgc ggaaccccta tttgtttatt tttctaaata cattcaaata tgtatccgct
     3901 catgagacaa taaccctgat aaatgcttca ataatattga aaaaggaaga gtatgagtat
     3961 tcaacatttc cgtgtcgccc ttattccctt ttttgcggca ttttgccttc ctgtttttgc
     4021 tcacccagaa acgctggtga aagtaaaaga tgctgaagat cagttgggtg cacgagtggg
     4081 ttacatcgaa ctggatctca acagcggtaa gatccttgag agttttcgcc ccgaagaacg
     4141 ttttccaatg atgagcactt ttaaagttct gctatgtggc gcggtattat cccgtattga
     4201 cgccgggcaa gagcaactcg gtcgccgcat acactattct cagaatgact tggttgagta
     4261 ctcaccagtc acagaaaagc atcttacgga tggcatgaca gtaagagaat tatgcagtgc
     4321 tgccataacc atgagtgata acactgcggc caacttactt ctgacaacga tcggaggacc
     4381 gaaggagcta accgcttttt tgcacaacat gggggatcat gtaactcgcc ttgatcgttg
     4441 ggaaccggag ctgaatgaag ccataccaaa cgacgagcgt gacaccacga tgcctgtagc
     4501 aatggcaaca acgttgcgca aactattaac tggcgaacta cttactctag cttcccggca
     4561 acaattaata gactggatgg aggcggataa agttgcagga ccacttctgc gctcggccct
     4621 tccggctggc tggtttattg ctgataaatc tggagccggt gagcgtgggt ctcgcggtat
     4681 cattgcagca ctggggccag atggtaagcc ctcccgtatc gtagttatct acacgacggg
     4741 gagtcaggca actatggatg aacgaaatag acagatcgct gagataggtg cctcactgat
     4801 taagcattgg taactgtcag accaagttta ctcatatata ctttagattg atttaaaact
     4861 tcatttttaa tttaaaagga tctaggtgaa gatccttttt gataatctca tgaccaaaat
     4921 cccttaacgt gagttttcgt tccactgagc gtcagacccc gtagaaaaga tcaaaggatc
     4981 ttcttgagat cctttttttc tgcgcgtaat ctgctgcttg caaacaaaaa aaccaccgct
     5041 accagcggtg gtttgtttgc cggatcaaga gctaccaact ctttttccga aggtaactgg
     5101 cttcagcaga gcgcagatac caaatactgt tcttctagtg tagccgtagt taggccacca
     5161 cttcaagaac tctgtagcac cgcctacata cctcgctctg ctaatcctgt taccagtggc
     5221 tgctgccagt ggcgataagt cgtgtcttac cgggttggac tcaagacgat agttaccgga
     5281 taaggcgcag cggtcgggct gaacgggggg ttcgtgcaca cagcccagct tggagcgaac
     5341 gacctacacc gaactgagat acctacagcg tgagctatga gaaagcgcca cgcttcccga
     5401 agggagaaag gcggacaggt atccggtaag cggcagggtc ggaacaggag agcgcacgag
     5461 ggagcttcca gggggaaacg cctggtatct ttatagtcct gtcgggtttc gccacctctg
     5521 acttgagcgt cgatttttgt gatgctcgtc aggggggcgg agcctatgga aaaacgccag
     5581 caacgcggcc tttttacggt tcctggcctt ttgctggcct tttgctcaca tgttctttcc
     5641 tgcgttatcc cctgattctg tggataaccg tattaccgcc tttgagtgag ctgataccgc
     5701 tcgccgcagc cgaacgaccg agcgcagcga gtcagtgagc gaggaagcgg aagagcgccc
     5761 aatacgcaaa ccgcctctcc ccgcgcgttg gccgattcat taatgcagct ggcacgacag
     5821 gtttcccgac tggaaagcgg gcagtgagcg caacgcaatt aatgtgagtt agctcactca
     5881 ttaggcaccc caggctttac actttatgct tccggctcgt atgttgtgtg gaattgtgag
     5941 cggataacaa tttcacacag gaaacagcta tgaccatgat tacgccaagc gcgcaattaa
     6001 ccctcactaa agggaacaaa agctggagct gcaagcttaa tgtagtctta tgcaatactc
     6061 ttgtagtctt gcaacatggt aacgatgagt tagcaacatg ccttacaagg agagaaaaag
     6121 caccgtgcat gccgattggt ggaagtaagg tggtacgatc gtgccttatt aggaaggcaa
     6181 cagacgggtc tgacatggat tggacgaacc actgaattgc cgcattgcag agatattgta
     6241 tttaagtgcc tagctcgata cataaacggg tctctctggt tagaccagat ctgagcctgg
     6301 gagctctctg gctaactagg gaacccactg cttaagcctc aataaagctt gccttgagtg
     6361 cttcaagtag tgtgtgcccg tctgttgtgt gactctggta actagagatc cctcagaccc
     6421 ttttagtcag tgtggaaaat ctctagcagt ggcgcccgaa cagggacttg aaagcgaaag
     6481 ggaaaccaga ggagctctct cgacgcagga ctcggcttgc tgaagcgcgc acggcaagag
     6541 gcgaggggcg gcgactggtg agtacgccaa aaattttgac tagcggaggc tagaaggaga
     6601 gagatgggtg cgagagcgtc agtattaagc gggggagaat tagatcgcga tgggaaaaaa
     6661 ttcggttaag gccaggggga aagaaaaaat ataaattaaa acatatagta tgggcaagca
     6721 gggagctaga acgattcgca gttaatcctg gcctgttaga aacatcagaa ggctgtagac
     6781 aaatactggg acagctacaa ccatcccttc agacaggatc agaagaactt agatcattat
     6841 ataatacagt agcaaccctc tattgtgtgc atcaaaggat agagataaaa gacaccaagg
     6901 aagctttaga caagatagag gaagagcaaa acaaaagtaa gaccaccgca cagcaagcgg
     6961 ccgctgatct tcagacctgg aggaggagat atgagggaca attggagaag tgaattatat
     7021 aaatataaag tagtaaaaat tgaaccatta ggagtagcac ccaccaaggc aaagagaaga
     7081 gtggtgcaga gagaaaaaag agcagtggga ataggagctt tgttccttgg gttcttggga
     7141 gcagcaggaa gcactatggg cgcagcgtca atgacgctga cggtacaggc cagacaatta
     7201 ttgtctggta tagtgcagca gcagaacaat ttgctgaggg ctattgaggc gcaacagcat
     7261 ctgttgcaac tcacagtctg gggcatcaag cagctccagg caagaatcct ggctgtggaa
     7321 agatacctaa aggatcaaca gctcctgggg atttggggtt gctctggaaa actcatttgc
     7381 accactgctg tgccttggaa tgctagttgg agtaataaat ctctggaaca gatttggaat
     7441 cacacgacct ggatggagtg ggacagagaa attaacaatt acacaagctt aatacactcc
     7501 ttaattgaag aatcgcaaaa ccagcaagaa aagaatgaac aagaattatt ggaattagat
     7561 aaatgggcaa gtttgtggaa ttggtttaac ataacaaatt ggctgtggta tataaaatta
     7621 ttcataatga tagtaggagg cttggtaggt ttaagaatag tttttgctgt actttctata
     7681 gtgaatagag ttaggcaggg atattcacca ttatcgtttc agacccacct cccaaccccg
     7741 aggggaccca gagagggcct atttcccatg attccttcat atttgcatat acgatacaag
     7801 gctgttagag agataattag aattaatttg actgtaaaca caaagatatt agtacaaaat
     7861 acgtgacgta gaaagtaata atttcttggg tagtttgcag ttttaaaatt atgttttaaa
     7921 atggactatc atatgcttac cgtaacttga aagtatttcg atttcttggc tttatatatc
     7981 ttgtggaaag gacgaaacac cgaggaaata ataactttgt cagttttaga gctagaaata
     8041 gcaagttaaa ataaggctag tccgttatca acttgaaaaa gtggcaccga gtcggtgctt
     8101 ttttaagctt ggcgtaacta gatcttgaga caaatggcag tattcatcca caattttaaa
     8161 agaaaagggg ggattggggg gtacagtgca ggggaaagaa tagtagacat aatagcaaca
     8221 gacatacaaa ctaaagaatt acaaaaacaa attacaaaaa ttcaaaattt tcgggtttat
     8281 tacagggaca gcagagatcc actttggcgc cggctcgagg ggg
//
