[The description below was written by a language model from this plasmid's Addgene catalogue record and the feature table of its GenBank file.]
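Description:
GK gRNA (BRDN0001146383) is a third-generation lentiviral CRISPR guide plasmid built on the lentiGuide-Puro backbone, carrying a single guide RNA directed against human GK (also known as GK1 or GKD). The 8.3 kb circular construct is propagated in E. coli at high copy from a ColE1/pUC-type origin under ampicillin selection (beta-lactamase). The backbone also retains an f1 origin, an SV40 origin and poly(A) signal, and lac, T7 and T3 promoter remnants.

The lentiviral transfer cassette starts with an RSV promoter fused to a truncated HIV-1 5' LTR, which makes genomic RNA production Tat-independent. It is followed by the Psi packaging signal, the Rev response element for nuclear export of unspliced RNA, and a cPPT/CTS that aids nuclear import. The cassette ends in a U3-deleted, self-inactivating 3' LTR. Within this unit, a human U6 RNA polymerase III promoter drives the GK-targeting spacer fused to the Streptococcus pyogenes Cas9 guide RNA scaffold. A separate EF-1-alpha promoter, including its intron A, expresses puromycin N-acetyltransferase for selection of transduced mammalian cells, and a WPRE downstream enhances transcript expression.

The plasmid does not encode Cas9, so it is meant to be used with a separate Cas9 lentiviral vector or in cells that already express Cas9, where it directs Cas9 to the GK locus. According to the depositor, the guide was designed against several GK reference transcripts and belongs to a human kinome gRNA collection associated with work on optimised sgRNA design for higher on-target activity and fewer off-target effects. The cloning method is not recorded.
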