Addgene plasmid #76329: GK gRNA (BRDN0001146383)
Purpose: 3rd generation lentiviral gRNA plasmid targeting human GK
Depositing lab: John Doench & David Root. Depositing organization: Broad Institute. Publication: Optimized sgRNA design to maximize activity and minimize off-target effects of CRISPR-Cas9. Doench JG, Fusi N, Sullender M, Hegde M, Vaimberg EW, Donovan KF, Smith I, Tothova Z, Wilen C, Orchard R, Virgin HW, Listgarten J, Root DE. Nat Biotechnol. 2016 Jan 18. doi: 10.1038/nbt.3437. PubMed 26780180.
Backbone
  Vector backbone: lentiGuide-Puro
  Backbone manufacturer: Zhang Lab (Addgene plasmid # 52963)
  Vector type: Mammalian Expression, Lentiviral, CRISPR
  Selectable markers: Puromycin
Growth in bacteria
  Bacterial resistance: Ampicillin, 100 μg/mL
  Growth temperature: 37°C
  Growth strain: DH5alpha
  Copy number: High Copy
Gene/Insert
  Gene/Insert name: GK (alt names: GK; NM_000167.5)
  gRNA/shRNA sequence: AGGAAATAATAACTTTGTCA
  Species: H. sapiens (human)
  Entrez Gene: GK (a.k.a. GK1, GKD)
  Promoter: hU6
  Cloning method: Unknown
  Sequencing primers: 5′ U6-F; 3′ pS2-R
Terms and licenses: Academic/Nonprofit Terms; Industry Terms: Not Available to Industry
Depositor comments: The gRNA was designed to target the following Genbank reference sequence(s): NM_000167.5,NM_001128127.2,NM_001205019.1,NM_203391.3. Note that this plasmid does NOT contain Cas9. It should be used in conjunction with lentiCas9-Blast (Addgene #52962) or otherwise with cell lines already expressing Cas9. Browse the full kinome gRNA library at http://www.addgene.org/pooled-library/broadgpp-human-kinome/ or visit http://www.broadinstitute.org/rnai/public/ for detailed protocols and information.
How to cite: GK gRNA (BRDN0001146383) was a gift from John Doench & David Root (Addgene plasmid # 76329 ; http://n2t.net/addgene:76329 ; RRID:Addgene_76329)
