>Addgene plasmid #76329 | GK gRNA (BRDN0001146383) | depositor partial sequence | sequence record 143789 | Target Sequence
AGGAAATAATAACTTTGTCA
