>Addgene plasmid #76329 | GK gRNA (BRDN0001146383) | addgene partial sequence | sequence record 185631 | hU6-F
GTAGAAAGTAATAATTTCTTGGGTAGTTTGCAGTTTTAAAATTATGTTTTAAAATGGACTATCATATGCT
TACCGTAACTTGAAAGTATTTCGATTTCTTGGCTTTATATATCTTGTGGAAAGGACGAAACACCGAGGAA
ATAATAACTTTGTCAGTTTTAGAGCTAGAAATAGCAAGTTAAAATAAGGCTAGTCCGTTATCAACTTGAA
AAAGTGGCACCGAGTCGGTGCTTTTTTAAGCTTGGCGTAACTAGATCTTGAGACAAATGGCAGTATTCAT
CCACAATTTTAAAAGAAAAGGGGGGATTGGGGGGTACAGTGCAGGGGAAAGAATAGTAGACATAATAGCA
ACAGACATACAAACTAAAGAATTACAAAAACAAATTACAAAAATTCAAAATTTTCGGGTTTATTACAGGG
ACAGCAGAGATCCACTTTGGCGCCGGCTCGAGGGGGCCCGGGTGCAAAGATGGATAAAGTTTTAAACAGA
GAGGAATCTTTGCAGCTAATGGACCTTCTAGGTCTTGAAAGGAGTGGGAATTGGCTCCGGTGCCCGTCAG
TGGGCAGAGC
